# Supplementary material for: GLO-Roots: an imaging platform enabling multidimensional characterization of soil-grown root systems
Source: eLife. 2015 Aug 19;4:e07597. doi: 10.7554/eLife.07597 (PMC4589753; doi:10.7554/eLife.07597)
Supplement: Supplementary file 3. — Vector maps of all the constructs used in this work. DOI: http://dx.doi.org/10.7554/eLife.07597.056 [file elife07597s024.zip › supplement_7/tomato pBIB-KAN-eDR5LUC2.ape]

LOCUS       pBIB_KAN_DR2LUC2       15339 bp ds-DNA     circular     10-MAR-2015
DEFINITION  .
ACCESSION   
VERSION     
SOURCE      .
  ORGANISM  .
COMMENT     
COMMENT     
COMMENT     ApEinfo:methylated:1
FEATURES             Location/Qualifiers
     misc_feature    10360..11154
                     /label=NPTII plant R
                     /ApEinfo_fwdcolor=cyan
                     /ApEinfo_revcolor=green
                     /ApEinfo_graphicformat=arrow_data {{0 1 2 0 0 -1} {} 0}
                     width 5 offset 0
     misc_feature    10041..10328
                     /label=promoter NPTII
                     /ApEinfo_fwdcolor=cyan
                     /ApEinfo_revcolor=green
                     /ApEinfo_graphicformat=arrow_data {{0 1 2 0 0 -1} {} 0}
                     width 5 offset 0
     misc_feature    12862..12886
                     /label=right border
                     /ApEinfo_fwdcolor=#800080
                     /ApEinfo_revcolor=green
                     /ApEinfo_graphicformat=arrow_data {{0 1 2 0 0 -1} {} 0}
                     width 5 offset 0
     misc_feature    6113..6137
                     /label=Left border
                     /ApEinfo_fwdcolor=#800080
                     /ApEinfo_revcolor=green
                     /ApEinfo_graphicformat=arrow_data {{0 1 2 0 0 -1} {} 0}
                     width 5 offset 0
     misc_feature    7740..9392
                     /label=LUC2
                     /ApEinfo_fwdcolor=#ff00ff
                     /ApEinfo_revcolor=green
                     /ApEinfo_graphicformat=arrow_data {{} {0 1 2 0 0 -1} 0}
                     width 5 offset 0
     misc_feature    9540..9691
                     /label=DR5 promoter
                     /ApEinfo_fwdcolor=#400080
                     /ApEinfo_revcolor=green
                     /ApEinfo_graphicformat=arrow_data {{} {0 1 2 0 0 -1} 0}
                     width 5 offset 0
ORIGIN
        1 CCGGGCTGGT TGCCCTCGCC GCTGGGCTGG CGGCCGTCTA TGGCCCTGCA AACGCGCCAG
       61 AAACGCCGTC GAAGCCGTGT GCGAGACACC GCGGCCGCCG GCGTTGTGGA TACCTCGCGG
      121 AAAACTTGGC CCTCACTGAC AGATGAGGGG CGGACGTTGA CACTTGAGGG GCCGACTCAC
      181 CCGGCGCGGC GTTGACAGAT GAGGGGCAGG CTCGATTTCG GCCGGCGACG TGGAGCTGGC
      241 CAGCCTCGCA AATCGGCGAA AACGCCTGAT TTTACGCGAG TTTCCCACAG ATGATGTGGA
      301 CAAGCCTGGG GATAAGTGCC CTGCGGTATT GACACTTGAG GGGCGCGACT ACTGACAGAT
      361 GAGGGGCGCG ATCCTTGACA CTTGAGGGGC AGAGTGCTGA CAGATGAGGG GCGCACCTAT
      421 TGACATTTGA GGGGCTGTCC ACAGGCAGAA AATCCAGCAT TTGCAAGGGT TTCCGCCCGT
      481 TTTTCGGCCA CCGCTAACCT GTCTTTTAAC CTGCTTTTAA ACCAATATTT ATAAACCTTG
      541 TTTTTAACCA GGGCTGCGCC CTGTGCGCGT GACCGCGCAC GCCGAAGGGG GGTGCCCCCC
      601 CTTCTCGAAC CCTCCCGGCC CGCTAACGCG GGCCTCCCAT CCCCCCAGGG GCTGCGCCCC
      661 TCGGCCGCGA ACGGCCTCAC CCCAAAAATG GCAGCGCTGG CAGTCCTTGC CATTGCCGGG
      721 ATCGGGGCAG TAACGGGATG GGCGATCAGC CCGAGCGCGA CGCCCGGAAG CATTGACGTG
      781 CCGCAGGTGC TGGCATCGAC ATTCAGCGAC CAGGTGCCGG GCAGTGAGGG CGGCGGCCTG
      841 GGTGGCGGCC TGCCCTTCAC TTCGGCCGTC GGGGCATTCA CGGACTTCAT GGCGGGGCCG
      901 GCAATTTTTA CCTTGGGCAT TCTTGGCATA GTGGTCGCGG GTGCCGTGCT CGTGTTCGGG
      961 GGTGCGATAA ACCCAGCGAA CCATTTGAGG TGATAGGTAA GATTATACCG AGGTATGAAA
     1021 ACGAGAATTG GACCTTTACA GAATTACTCT ATGAAGCGCC ATATTTAAAA AGCTACCAAG
     1081 ACGAAGAGGA TGAAGAGGAT GAGGAGGCAG ATTGCCTTGA ATATATTGAC AATACTGATA
     1141 AGATAATATA TCTTTTATAT AGAAGATATC GCCGTATGTA AGGATTTCAG GGGGCAAGGC
     1201 ATAGGCAGCG CGCTTATCAA TATATCTATA GAATGGGCAA AGCATAAAAA CTTGCATGGA
     1261 CTAATGCTTG AAACCCAGGA CAATAACCTT ATAGCTTGTA AATTCTATCA TAATTGGGTA
     1321 ATGACTCCAA CTTATTGATA GTGTTTTATG TTCAGATAAT GCCCGATGAC TTTGTCATGC
     1381 AGCTCCACCG ATTTTGAGAA CGACAGCGAC TTCCGTCCCA GCCGTGCCAG GTGCTGCCTC
     1441 AGATTCAGGT TATGCCGCTC AATTCGCTGC GTATATCGCT TGCTGATTAC GTGCAGCTTT
     1501 CCCTTCAGGC GGGATTCATA CAGCGGCCAG CCATCCGTCA TCCATATCAC CACGTCAAAG
     1561 GGTGACAGCA GGCTCATAAG ACGCCCCAGC GTCGCCATAG TGCGTTCACC GAATACGTGC
     1621 GCAACAACCG TCTTCCGGAG ACTGTCATAC GCGTAAAACA GCCAGCGCTG GCGCGATTTA
     1681 GCCCCGACAT AGCCCCACTG TTCGTCCATT TCCGCGCAGA CGATGACGTC ACTGCCCGGC
     1741 TGTATGCGCG AGGTTACCGA CTGCGGCCTG AGTTTTTTAA GTGACGTAAA ATCGTGTTGA
     1801 GGCCAACGCC CATAATGCGG GCTGTTGCCC GGCATCCAAC GCCATTCATG GCCATATCAA
     1861 TGATTTTCTG GTGCGTACCG GGTTGAGAAG CGGTGTAAGT GAACTGCAGT TGCCATGTTT
     1921 TACGGCAGTG AGAGCAGAGA TAGCGCTGAT GTCCGGCGGT GCTTTTGCCG TTACGCACCA
     1981 CCCCGTCAGT AGCTGAACAG GAGGGACAGC TGATAGACAC AGAAGCCACT GGAGCACCTC
     2041 AAAAACACCA TCATACACTA AATCAGTAAG TTGGCAGCAT CACCCATAAT TGTGGTTTCA
     2101 AAATCGGCTC CGTCGATACT ATGTTATACG CCAACTTTGA AAACAACTTT GAAAAAGCTG
     2161 TTTTCTGGTA TTTAAGGTTT TAGAATGCAA GGAACAGTGA ATTGGAGTTC GTCTTGTTAT
     2221 AATTAGCTTC TTGGGGTATC TTTAAATACT GTAGAAAAGA GGAAGGAAAT AATAAATGGC
     2281 TAAAATGAGA ATATCACCGG AATTGAAAAA ACTGATCGAA AAATACCGCT GCGTAAAAGA
     2341 TACGGAAGGA ATGTCTCCTG CTAAGGTATA TAAGCTGGTG GGAGAAAATG AAAACCTATA
     2401 TTTAAAAATG ACGGACAGCC GGTATAAAGG GACCACCTAT GATGTGGAAC GGGAAAAGGA
     2461 CATGATGCTA TGGCTGGAAG GAAAGCTGCC TGTTCCAAAG GTCCTGCACT TTGAACGGCA
     2521 TGATGGCTGG AGCAATCTGC TCATGAGTGA GGCCGATGGC GTCCTTTGCT CGGAAGAGTA
     2581 TGAAGATGAA CAAAGCCCTG AAAAGATTAT CGAGCTGTAT GCGGAGTGCA TCAGGCTCTT
     2641 TCACTCCATC GACATATCGG ATTGTCCCTA TACGAATAGC TTAGACAGCC GCTTAGCCGA
     2701 ATTGGATTAC TTACTGAATA ACGATCTGGC CGATGTGGAT TGCGAAAACT GGGAAGAAGA
     2761 CACTCCATTT AAAGATCCGC GCGAGCTGTA TGATTTTTTA AAGACGGAAA AGCCCGAAGA
     2821 GGAACTTGTC TTTTCCCACG GCGACCTGGG AGACAGCAAC ATCTTTGTGA AAGATGGCAA
     2881 AGTAAGTGGC TTTATTGATC TTGGGAGAAG CGGCAGGGCG GACAAGTGGT ATGACATTGC
     2941 CTTCTGCGTC CGGTCGATCA GGGAGGATAT CGGGGAAGAA CAGTATGTCG AGCTATTTTT
     3001 TGACTTACTG GGGATCAAGC CTGATTGGGA GAAAATAAAA TATTATATTT TACTGGATGA
     3061 ATTGTTTTAG TACCTAGATG TGGCGCAACG ATGCCGGCGA CAAGCAGGAG CGCACCGACT
     3121 TCTTCCGCAT CAAGTGTTTT GGCTCTCAGG CCGAGGCCCA CGGCAAGTAT TTGGGCAAGG
     3181 GGTCGCTGGT ATTCGTGCAG GGCAAGATTC GGAATACCAA GTACGAGAAG GACGGCCAGA
     3241 CGGTCTACGG GACCGACTTC ATTGCCGATA AGGTGGATTA TCTGGACACC AAGGCACCAG
     3301 GCGGGTCAAA TCAGGAATAA GGGCACATTG CCCCGGCGTG AGTCGGGGCA ATCCCGCAAG
     3361 GAGGGTGAAT GAATCGGACG TTTGACCGGA AGGCATACAG GCAAGAACTG ATCGACGCGG
     3421 GGTTTTCCGC CGAGGATGCC GAAACCATCG CAAGCCGCAC CGTCATGCGT GCGCCCCGCG
     3481 AAACCTTCCA GTCCGTCGGC TCGATGGTCC AGCAAGCTAC GGCCAAGATC GAGCGCGACA
     3541 GCGTGCAACT GGCTCCCCCT GCCCTGCCCG CGCCATCGGC CGCCGTGGAG CGTTCGCGTC
     3601 GTCTCGAACA GGAGGCGGCA GGTTTGGCGA AGTCGATGAC CATCGACACG CGAGGAACTA
     3661 TGACGACCAA GAAGCGAAAA ACCGCCGGCG AGGACCTGGC AAAACAGGTC AGCGAGGCCA
     3721 AGCAGGCCGC GTTGCTGAAA CACACGAAGC AGCAGATCAA GGAAATGCAG CTTTCCTTGT
     3781 TCGATATTGC GCCGTGGCCG GACACGATGC GAGCGATGCC AAACGACACG GCCCGCTCTG
     3841 CCCTGTTCAC CACGCGCAAC AAGAAAATCC CGCGCGAGGC GCTGCAAAAC AAGGTCATTT
     3901 TCCACGTCAA CAAGGACGTG AAGATCACCT ACACCGGCGT CGAGCTGCGG GCCGACGATG
     3961 ACGAACTGGT GTGGCAGCAG GTGTTGGAGT ACGCGAAGCG CACCCCTATC GGCGAGCCGA
     4021 TCACCTTCAC GTTCTACGAG CTTTGCCAGG ACCTGGGCTG GTCGATCAAT GGCCGGTATT
     4081 ACACGAAGGC CGAGGAATGC CTGTCGCGCC TACAGGCGAC GGCGATGGGC TTCACGTCCG
     4141 ACCGCGTTGG GCACCTGGAA TCGGTGTCGC TGCTGCACCG CTTCCGCGTC CTGGACCGTG
     4201 GCAAGAAAAC GTCCCGTTGC CAGGTCCTGA TCGACGAGGA AATCGTCGTG CTGTTTGCTG
     4261 GCGACCACTA CACGAAATTC ATATGGGAGA AGTACCGCAA GCTGTCGCCG ACGGCCCGAC
     4321 GGATGTTCGA CTATTTCAGC TCGCACCGGG AGCCGTACCC GCTCAAGCTG GAAACCTTCC
     4381 GCCTCATGTG CGGATCGGAT TCCACCCGCG TGAAGAAGTG GCGCGAGCAG GTCGGCGAAG
     4441 CCTGCGAAGA GTTGCGAGGC AGCGGCCTGG TGGAACACGC CTGGGTCAAT GATGACCTGG
     4501 TGCATTGCAA ACGCTAGGGC CTTGTGGGGT CAGTTCCGGC TGGGGGTTCA GCAGCCAGCG
     4561 CTTTACTGGC ATTTCAGGAA CAAGCGGGCA CTGCTCGACG CACTTGCTTC GCTCAGTATC
     4621 GCTCGGGACG CACGGCGCGC TCTACGAACT GCCGATAAAC AGAGGATTAA AATTGACAAT
     4681 TGTGATTAAG GCTCAGATTC GACGGCTTGG AGCGGCCGAC GTGCAGGATT TCCGCGAGAT
     4741 CCGATTGTCG GCCCTGAAGA AAGCTCCAGA GATGTTCGGG TCCGTTTACG AGCACGAGGA
     4801 GAAAAAGCCC ATGGAGGCGT TCGCTGAACG GTTGCGAGAT GCCGTGGCAT TCGGCGCCTA
     4861 CATCGACGGC GAGATCATTG GGCTGTCGGT CTTCAAACAG GAGGACGGCC CCAAGGACGC
     4921 TCACAAGGCG CATCTGTCCG GCGTTTTCGT GGAGCCCGAA CAGCGAGGCC GAGGGGTCGC
     4981 CGGTATGCTG CTGCGGGCGT TGCCGGCGGG TTTATTGCTC GTGATGATCG TCCGACAGAT
     5041 TCCAACGGGA ATCTGGTGGA TGCGCATCTT CATCCTCGGC GCACTTAATA TTTCGCTATT
     5101 CTGGAGCTTG TTGTTTATTT CGGTCTACCG CCTGCCGGGC GGGGTCGCGG CGACGGTAGG
     5161 CGCTGTGCAG CCGCTGATGG TCGTGTTCAT CTCTGCCGCT CTGCTAGGTA GCCCGATACG
     5221 ATTGATGGCG GTCCTGGGGG CTATTTGCGG AACTGCGGGC GTGGCGCTGT TGGTGTTGAC
     5281 ACCAAACGCA GCGCTAGATC CTGTCGGCGT CGCAGCGGGC CTGGCGGGGG CGGTTTCCAT
     5341 GGCGTTCGGA ACCGTGCTGA CCCGCAAGTG GCAACCTCCC GTGCCTCTGC TCACCTTTAC
     5401 CGCCTGGCAA CTGGCGGCCG GAGGACTTCT GCTCGTTCCA GTAGCTTTAG TGTTTGATCC
     5461 GCCAATCCCG ATGCCTACAG GAACCAATGT TCTCGGCCTG GCGTGGCTCG GCCTGATCGG
     5521 AGCGGGTTTA ACCTACTTCC TTTGGTTCCG GGGGATCTCG CGACTCGAAC CTACAGTTGT
     5581 TTCCTTACTG GGCTTTCTCA GCCCCAGATC TGGGGTCGAT CAGCCGGGGA TGCATCAGGC
     5641 CGACAGTCGG AACTTCGGGT CCCCGACCTG TACCATTCGG TGAGCAATGG ATAGGGGAGT
     5701 TGATATCGTC AACGTTCACT TCTAAAGAAA TAGCGCCACT CAGCTTCCTC AGCGGCTTTA
     5761 TCCAGCGATT TCCTATTATG TCGGCATAGT TCTCAAGATC GACAGCCTGT CACGGTTAAG
     5821 CGAGAAATGA ATAAGAAGGC TGATAATTCG GATCTCTGCG AGGGAGATGA TATTTGATCA
     5881 CAGGCAGCAA CGCTCTGTCA TCGTTACAAT CAACATGCTA CCCTCCGCGA GATCATCCGT
     5941 GTTTCAAACC CGGCAGCTTA GTTGCCGTTC TTCCGAATAG CATCGGTAAC ATGAGCAAAG
     6001 TCTGCCGCCT TACAACGGCT CTCCCGCTGA CGCCGTCCCG GACTGATGGG CTGCCTGTAT
     6061 CGAGTGGTGA TTTTGTGCCG AGCTGCCGGT CGGGGAGCTG TTGGCTGGCT GGTGGCAGGA
     6121 TATATTGTGG TGTAAACAAA TTGACGCTTA GACAACTTAA TAACACATTG CGGACGTTTT
     6181 TAATGTACTG GGGTGGTTTT TCTTTTCACC AGTGAGACGG GCAACAGCTG ATTGCCCTTC
     6241 ACCGCCTGGC CCTGAGAGAG TTGCAGCAAG CGGTCCACGC TGGTTTGCCC CAGCAGGCGA
     6301 AAATCCTGTT TGATGGTGGT TCCGAAATCG GCAAAATCCC TTATAAATCA AAAGAATAGC
     6361 CCGAGATAGG GTNNNNNNNN NNNNNNNNNN NNNNNNNNNN NNNNNNNNNA AAGAACGTGG
     6421 ACTCCAACGT CAAAGGNNNN NNNNNNNNNN NNNNNNNNNN NNNNNNNNNN NNNNNNNNNN
     6481 NNNNNNNNNN NNNNNNNNNN NNNNNNNNNN NNNNNNNNNN NNNNNNNNNN NNNNNNNNNN
     6541 NNNNNNNNNN NNNNNNNNNN NNNNNNNNNN NNNNNNNGNN NNNNNNNNNN NNNNNNNNNN
     6601 NNNNNNNNNN NNNNNNNNNN NNCATTCAGG CTGCGCAACT GTTGGGAAGG GCGATCGGTG
     6661 CGGGCCTCTT CGCTATTACG CCAGCTGGCG AAAGGGGGAT GTGCTGCAAG GCGATTAAGT
     6721 TGGGTAACGC CAGGGTTTTC CCAGTCACGA CGTTGTAAAA CGACGGCCAG TGAATTCCCG
     6781 ATCTAGTAAC ATAGATGACA CCGCGCGCGA TAATTTATCC TAGTTTGCGC GCTATATTTT
     6841 GTTTTCTATC GCGTATTAAA TGTATAATTG CGGGACTCTA ATCATAAAAA CCCATCTCAT
     6901 AAATAACGTC ATGCATTACA TGTTAATTAT TACATGCTTA ACGTAATTCA ACAGAAATTA
     6961 TATGATAATC ATCGCAAGAC CGGCAACAGG ATTCAATCTT AAGAAACTTT ATTGCCAAAT
     7021 GTTTGAACGA TCGGGGAAAT TCGAGCTCGG TACCGTCTGC AGCGATGCAT GTTGTCAATC
     7081 AATTGGCAAG TCATAAAATG CATTAAAAAA TATTTTCATA CTCAACTACA AATCCATGAG
     7141 TATAACTATA ATTATAAAGC AATGATTAGA ATCTGACAAG GATTCTGGAA AATTACATAA
     7201 AGGAAAGTTC ATAAATGTCT AAAACACAAG AGGACATACT TGTATTCAGT AACATTTGCA
     7261 GCTTTTCTAG GTCTGAAAAT ATATTTGTTG CCTAGTGAAT AAGCATAATG GTACAACTAC
     7321 AAGTGTTTTA CTCCTCATAT TAACTTCGGT CATTAGAGGC CACGATTTGA CACATTTTTA
     7381 CTCAAAACAA AATGTTTGCA TATCTCTTAT AATTTCAAAT TCAACACACA ACAAATAAGA
     7441 GAAAAAACAA ATAATATTAA TTTGAGAATG AACAAAAGGA CCATATCATT CATTAACTCT
     7501 TCTCCATCCA TTTCCATTTC ACAGTTCGAT AGCGAAAACC GAATAAAAAA CACAGTAAAT
     7561 TACAAGCACA ACAAATGGTA CAAGAAAAAC AGTTTTCCCA ATGCCATAAT ACTCGAACTC
     7621 AGTAGGATTC TGGTGTGTGC GCAATGAAAC TGATGCATTG AACTTGACGA ACGTTGTCGA
     7681 AACCGATGAT ACGAACGAAA GCTCTAGCTA GAGGATCAGG CCTGAATTCT CTAGAATTAT
     7741 TACACGGCGA TCTTGCCGCC CTTCTTGGCC TTAATGAGAA TCTCGCGGAT CTTGCGGGCG
     7801 TCCAACTTGC CGGTCAGTCC TTTAGGCACC TCGTCCACGA ACACAACACC ACCGCGCAGC
     7861 TTCTTGGCGG TTGTAACCTG GCTGGCCACA TAGTCCACGA TCTCCTTCTC GGTCATGGTT
     7921 TTACCGTGTT CCAGCACGAC GACTGCGGCG GGCAGCTCGC CGGCATCGTC GTCGGGCAGG
     7981 CCGGCGACCC CGGCGTCGAA GATGTTGGGG TGTTGCAGCA GGATGCTCTC CAGTTCGGCT
     8041 GGGGCTACCT GGTAGCCCTT GTATTTGATC AGGCTCTTCA GCCGGTCCAC GATGAAGAAG
     8101 TGCTCGTCCT CGTCCCAGTA GGCGATGTCG CCGCTGTGCA GCCAGCCGTC CTTGTCGATG
     8161 AGAGCGTTTG TAGCCTCGGG GTTGTTAACG TAGCCGCTCA TGATCATGGG GCCACGGACG
     8221 CACAGCTCGC CGCGCTGGTT CACACCCAGT GTCTTACCGG TGTCCAAGTC CACCACCTTA
     8281 GCCTCGAAGA AGGGCACCAC CTTGCCTACT GCGCCAGGCT TGTCGTCCCC TTCGGGGGTG
     8341 ATCAGAATGG CGCTGGTTGT TTCTGTCAGG CCGTAGCCCT GGCGGATGCC TGGTAGGTGG
     8401 AAGCGTTTGG CCACGGCCTC ACCTACCTCC TTGCTGAGCG GCGCCCCGCC GCTGGCGATC
     8461 TCGTGCAAGT TGCTTAGGTC GTACTTGTCG ATGAGAGTGC TCTTAGCGAA GAAGCTAAAT
     8521 AGTGTGGGCA CCAGCAGGGC AGATTGAATC TTATAGTCTT GCAAGCTGCG CAAGAATAGC
     8581 TCCTCCTCGA AGCGGTACAT GAGCACGACC CGAAAGCCGC AGATCAAGTA GCCCAGCGTG
     8641 GTGAACATGC CGAAGCCGTG GTGAAATGGC ACCACGCTGA GGATAGCGGT GTCGGGGATG
     8701 ATCTGGTTGC CGAAGATGGG GTCGCGGGCA TGACTGAATC GGACACAAGC GGTGCGGTGC
     8761 GGTAGGGCTA CGCCCTTGGG CAATCCGGTA CTGCCACTAC TGTTCATGAT CAGGGCGATG
     8821 GTTTTGTCCC GGTCGAAGCT CTCGGGCACG AAGTCGTACT CGTTGAAGCC GGGTGGCAAA
     8881 TGGGAAGTCA CGAAGGTGTA CATGCTTTGG AAGCCCTGGT AGTCGGTCTT GCTATCCATG
     8941 ATGATGATCT TTTGTATGAT CGGTAGCTTC TTTTGCACGT TGAGGATCTT TTGCAGCCCT
     9001 TTCTTGCTCA CGAATACGAC GGTGGGCTGG CTGATGCCCA TGCTGTTCAG CAGCTCGCGC
     9061 TCGTTGTAGA TGTCGTTAGC TGGGGCCACA GCCACACCGA TGAACAGGGC ACCCAACACG
     9121 GGCATGAAGA ACTGCAAGCT ATTCTCGCTG CACACCACGA TCCGATGGTT TGTATTCAGC
     9181 CCATAGCGCT TCATAGCTTC TGCCAGCCGA ACGCTCATCT CGAAGTACTC GGCGTAGGTA
     9241 ATGTCCACCT CGATATGTGC GTCGGTAAAG GCGATGGTGC CGGGCACCAG GGCGTAGCGC
     9301 TTCATGGCTT TGTGCAGCTG CTCGCCGGCG GTCCCGTCTT CGAGTGGGTA GAATGGCGCT
     9361 GGGCCCTTCT TAATGTTTTT GGCATCTTCC ATGGTGGCTT TACCAACAGT ACCGGATTGC
     9421 CAAGCTTGAC TCTAATTGGA TACCGAGGGG AATTTATGGA ACGTCAGTGG AGCATTTTTG
     9481 ACAAGAAATA TTTGCTAGCT GATAGTGACC TAAGGCGACT TTTGAACGCG CACTCGAGGG
     9541 AGACAAAAGG GAGACAAAAG GGAGACAAAA GGGAGACAAA AGGGAGACAA AAGGGAGACA
     9601 AAAGGGAGAC AAAAGGATCT CGAGGGAGAC AAAAGGGAGA CAAAAGGGAG ACAAAAGGGA
     9661 GACAAAAGGG AGACAAAAGG GAGACAAAAG GATCCTCTAG AGTCGACCTG CAGGCATGCA
     9721 AGCTTCACGC TGCCGCAAGC ACTCAGGGCG CAAGGGCTGC TAAAGGAAGC GGAACACGTA
     9781 GAAAGCCAGT CCGCAGAAAC GGTGCTGACC CCGGATGAAT GTCAGCTACT GGGCTATCTG
     9841 GACAAGGGAA AACGCAAGCG CAAAGAGAAA GCAGGTAGCT TGCAGTGGGC TTACATGGCG
     9901 ATAGCTAGAC TGGGCGGTTT TATGGACAGC AAGCGAACCG GAATTGCCAG CTGGGGCGCC
     9961 CTCTGGTAAG GTTGGGAAGC CCTGCAAAGT AAACTGGATG GCTTTCTTGC CGCCAAGGAT
    10021 CTGATGGCGC AGGGGATCAA GATCATGAGC GGAGAATTAA GGGAGTCACG TTATGACCCC
    10081 CGCCGATGAC GCGGGACAAG CCGTTTTACG TTTGGAACTG ACAGAACCGC AACGTTGAAG
    10141 GAGCCACTCA GCCGCGGGTT TCTGGAGTTT AATGAGCTAA GCACATACGT CAGAAACCAT
    10201 TATTGCGCGT TCAAAAGTCG CCTAAGGTCA CTATCAGCTA GCAAATATTT CTTGTCAAAA
    10261 ATGCTCCACT GACGTTCCAT AAATTCCCCT CGGTATCCAA TTAGAGTCTC ATATTCACTC
    10321 TCAATCCAAA TAATCTGCAC CGGATCTGGA TCGTTTCGCA TGATTGAACA AGATGGATTG
    10381 CACGCAGGTT CTCCGGCCGC TTGGGTGGAG AGGCTATTCG GCTATGACTG GGCACAACAG
    10441 ACAATCGGCT GCTCTGATGC CGCCGTGTTC CGGCTGTCAG CGCAGGGGCG CCCGGTTCTT
    10501 TTTGTCAAGA CCGACCTGTC CGGTGCCCTG AATGAACTGC AGGACGAGGC AGCGCGGCTA
    10561 TCGTGGCTGG CCACGACGGG CGTTCCTTGC GCAGCTGTGC TCGACGTTGT CACTGAAGCG
    10621 GGAAGGGACT GGCTGCTATT GGGCGAAGTG CCGGGGCAGG ATCTCCTGTC ATCTCACCTT
    10681 GCTCCTGCCG AGAAAGTATC CATCATGGCT GATGCAATGC GGCGGCTGCA TACGCTTGAT
    10741 CCGGCTACCT GCCCATTCGA CCACCAAGCG AAACATCGCA TCGAGCGAGC ACGTACTCGG
    10801 ATGGAAGCCG GTCTTGTCGA TCAGGATGAT CTGGACGAAG AGCATCAGGG GCTCGCGCCA
    10861 GCCGAACTGT TCGCCAGGCT CAAGGCGCGC ATGCCCGACG GCGATGATCT CGTCGTGACC
    10921 CATGGCGATG CCTGCTTGCC GAATATCATG GTGGAAAATG GCCGCTTTTC TGGATTCATC
    10981 GACTGTGGCC GGCTGGGTGT GGCGGACCGC TATCAGGACA TAGCGTTGGC TACCCGTGAT
    11041 ATTGCTGAAG AGCTTGGCGG CGAATGGGCT GACCGCTTCC TCGTGCTTTA CGGTATCGCC
    11101 GCTCCCGATT CGCAGCGCAT CGCCTTCTAT CGCCTTCTTG ACGAGTTCTT CTGAGCGGGA
    11161 CTCTGGGGTT CGAAATGACC GACCAAGCGA CGCCCAACCT GCCATCACGA GATTTCGATT
    11221 CCACCGCCGC CTTCTATGAA AGGTTGGGCT TCGGAATCGT TTTCCGGGAC GCCGGCTGGA
    11281 TGATCCTCCA GCGCGGGGAT CTCATGCTGG AGTTCTTCGC CCACGGGATC TCTGCGGAAC
    11341 AGGCGGTCGA AGGTGCCGAT ATCATTACGA CAGCAACGGC CGACAAGCAC AACGCCACGA
    11401 TCCTGAGCGA CAATATGATC GGGCCCGGCG TCCACATCAA CGGCGTCGGC GGCGACTGCC
    11461 CAGGCAAGAC CGAGATGCAC CGCGATATCT TGCTGCGTTC GGATATTTTC GTGGAGTTCC
    11521 CGCCACAGAC CCGGATGATC CCCGATCGTT CAAACATTTG GCAATAAAGT TTCTTAAGAT
    11581 TGAATCCTGT TGCCGGTCTT GCGATGATTA TCATATAATT TCTGTTGAAT TACGTTAAGC
    11641 ATGTAATAAT TAACATGTAA TGCATGACGT TATTTATGAG ATGGGTTTTT ATGATTAGAG
    11701 TCCCGCAATT ATACATTTAA TACGCGATAG AAAACAAAAT ATAGCGCGCA AACTAGGATA
    11761 AATTATCGCG CGCGGTGTCA TCTATGTTAC TAGATCGGGC CTCCTGTCNN NNNNNNNNNN
    11821 NNNNNNNNNN NNNNNNNNNN NNNNNNNNNN NNNNNNNNNN NNNNNNNNNN NNNNNNNNNN
    11881 NNNNNNNNNN GCTCTGAGGG ANNNNNNNNN NNNNNNNNNN NNNNNNNNNN NNNNNNNNNN
    11941 NNNNNNNNNN NNNNNNNNNN NNNNNNNNNN NNNNNNNNNN NNNNNNNNNN NNNNNNNNNN
    12001 NNNNNNNNNN NNNNNNNNNN NNNNNNNNNN NNNNNNNNNN NNNNNNNNNN NNNNNNNNNN
    12061 NNTNNNNNNN NNNNNNNNNN NNNNNNNNNN NNNNNNNNNN NNNNTNNNNN NNNNNNNNNN
    12121 NNNNNNNNNN NNNNNNNNNN NNNNNNNNNN NNNNNNNNNN NNNNNNNANN NNNNNNNNNN
    12181 NNNNNNNNNN NNNNNNNNNN NNNCCTCCCT CAATCGGTTG AATGTCGCCC TTTTGTCTTT
    12241 GGCCCAATAC GCAAACCGCC TCTCCCCGCG CGTTGGCCGA TTCATTAATG CAGCTGGCAC
    12301 GACAGGTTTC CCGACTGGAA AGCGGGCAGT GAGCGCAACG CAATTAATGT GAGTTAGCTC
    12361 ACTCATTAGG CACCCCAGGC TTTACACTTT ATGCTTCCGG CTCGTATGTT GTGTGGAATT
    12421 GTGAGCGGAT AACAATTTCA CACAGGAAAC AGCTATGACC ATGATTACGC CAAGCTCTAG
    12481 AGGATCCCCC GATGAGCTAA GCTAGCTATA TCATCAATTT ATGTATTACA CATAATATCG
    12541 CACTCAGTCT TTCATCTACG GCAATGTACC AGCTGATATA ATCAGTTATT GAAATATTTC
    12601 TGAATTTAAA CTTGCATCAA TAAATTTATG TTTTTGCTTG GACTATAATA CCTGACTTGT
    12661 TATTTTATCA ATAAATATTT AAACTATATT TCTTTCAAGA TGGGAATTGG CTGAGTGGCT
    12721 CCTTCAACGT TGCGGTTCTG TCAGTTCCAA ACGTAAAACG GCTTGTCCCG CGTCATCGGC
    12781 GGGGGTCATA ACGTGACTCC CTTAATTCTC CGCTCATGAT CAGATTGTCG TTTCCCGCCT
    12841 TCAGTTTAAA CTATCAGTGT TTGACAGGAT ATATTGGCGG GTAAACCTAA GAGAAAAGAG
    12901 CGTTTATTAG AATAATCGGA TATTTAAAAG GGCGTGAAAA GGTTTATCCG TTCGTCCATT
    12961 TGTATGTGCA TGCCAACCAC AGGGTTCCCC AGATCTGGCG CCGGCCAGCG AGACGAGCAA
    13021 GATTGGCCGC CGCCCGAAAC GATCCGACAG CGCGCCCAGC ACAGGTGCGC AGGCAAATTG
    13081 CACCAACGCA TACAGCGCCA GCAGAATGCC ATAGTGGGCG GTGACGTCGT TCGAGTGAAC
    13141 CAGATCGCGC AGGAGGCCCG GCAGCACCGG CATAATCAGG CCGATGCCGA CAGCGTCGAG
    13201 CGCGACAGTG CTCAGAATTA CGATCAGGGG TATGTTGGGT TTCACGTCTG GCCTCCGGAC
    13261 CAGCCTCCGC TGGTCCGATT GAACGCGCGG ATTCTTTATC ACTGATAAGT TGGTGGACAT
    13321 ATTATGTTTA TCAGTGATAA AGTGTCAAGC ATGACAAAGT TGCAGCCGAA TACAGTGATC
    13381 CGTGCCGCCC TGGACCTGTT GAACGAGGTC GGCGTAGACG GTCTGACGAC ACGCAAACTG
    13441 GCGGAACGGT TGGGGGTTCA GCAGCCGGCG CTTTACTGGC ACTTCAGGAA CAAGCGGGCG
    13501 CTGCTCGACG CACTGGCCGA AGCCATGCTG GCGGAGAATC ATACGCATTC GGTGCCGAGA
    13561 GCCGACGACG ACTGGCGCTC ATTTCTGATC GGGAATGCCC GCAGCTTCAG GCAGGCGCTG
    13621 CTCGCCTACC GCGATGGCGC GCGCATCCAT GCCGGCACGC GACCGGGCGC ACCGCAGATG
    13681 GAAACGGCCG ACGCGCAGCT TCGCTTCCTC TGCGAGGCGG GTTTTTCGGC CGGGGACGCC
    13741 GTCAATGCGC TGATGACAAT CAGCTACTTC ACTGTTGGGG CCGTGCTTGA GGAGCAGGCC
    13801 GGCGACAGCG ATGCCGGCGA GCGCGGCGGC ACCGTTGAAC AGGCTCCGCT CTCGCCGCTG
    13861 TTGCGGGCCG CGATAGACGC CTTCGACGAA GCCGGTCCGG ACGCAGCGTT CGAGCAGGGA
    13921 CTCGCGGTGA TTGTCGATGG ATTGGCGAAA AGGAGGCTCG TTGTCAGGAA CGTTGAAGGA
    13981 CCGAGAAAGG GTGACGATTG ATCAGGACCG CTGCCGGAGC GCAACCCACT CACTACAGCA
    14041 GAGCCATGTA GACAACATCC CCTCCCCCTT TCCACCGCGT CAGACGCCCG TAGCAGCCCG
    14101 CTACGGGCTT TTTCATGCCC TGCCCTAGCG TCCAAGCCTC ACGGCCGCGC TCGGCCTCTC
    14161 TGGCGGCCTT CTGGCGCTCT TCCGCTTCCT CGCTCACTGA CTCGCTGCGC TCGGTCGTTC
    14221 GGCTGCGGCG AGCGGTATCA GCTCACTCAA AGGCGGTAAT ACGGTTATCC ACAGAATCAG
    14281 GGGATAACGC AGGAAAGAAC ATGTGAGCAA AAGGCCAGCA AAAGGCCAGG AACCGTAAAA
    14341 AGGCCGCGTT GCTGGCGTTT TTCCATAGGC TCCGCCCCCC TGACGAGCAT CACAAAAATC
    14401 GACGCTCAAG TCAGAGGTGG CGAAACCCGA CAGGACTATA AAGATACCAG GCGTTTCCCC
    14461 CTGGAAGCTC CCTCGTGCGC TCTCCTGTTC CGACCCTGCC GCTTACCGGA TACCTGTCCG
    14521 CCTTTCTCCC TTCGGGAAGC GTGGCGCTTT TCCGCTGCAT AACCCTGCTT CGGGGTCATT
    14581 ATAGCGATTT TTTCGGTATA TCCATCCTTT TTCGCACGAT ATACAGGATT TTGCCAAAGG
    14641 GTTCGTGTAG ACTTTCCTTG GTGTATCCAA CGGCGTCAGC CGGGCAGGAT AGGTGAAGTA
    14701 GGCCCACCCG CGAGCGGGTG TTCCTTCTTC ACTGTCCCTT ATTCGCACCT GGCGGTGCTC
    14761 AACGGGAATC CTGCTCTGCG AGGCTGGCCG GCTACCGCCG GCGTAACAGA TGAGGGCAAG
    14821 CGGATGGCTG ATGAAACCAA GCCAACCAGG AAGGGCAGCC CACCTATCAA GGTGTACTGC
    14881 CTTCCAGACG AACGAAGAGC GATTGAGGAA AAGGCGGCGG CGGCCGGCAT GAGCCTGTCG
    14941 GCCTACCTGC TGGCCGTCGG CCAGGGCTAC AAAATCACGG GCGTCGTGGA CTATGAGCAC
    15001 GTCCGCGAGC TGGCCCGCAT CAATGGCGAC CTGGGCCGCC TGGGCGGCCT GCTGAAACTC
    15061 TGGCTCACCG ACGACCCGCG CACGGCGCGG TTCGGTGATG CCACGATCCT CGCCCTGCTG
    15121 GCGAAGATCG AAGAGAAGCA GGACGAGCTT GGCAAGGTCA TGATGGGCGT GGTCCGCCCG
    15181 AGGGCAGAGC CATGACTTTT TTAGCCGCTA AAACGGCCGG GGGGTGCGCG TGATTGCCAA
    15241 GCACGTCCCC ATGCGCTCCA TCAAGAAGAG CGACTTCGCG GAGCTGGTGA AGTACATCAC
    15301 CGACGAGCAA GGCAAGACCG AGCGCCTTTG CGACGCTCA  
//
